Addgene plasmid #138305: pCF525-AcrIIA4_gb39_lenti
Purpose: Lenti expression of AcrIIA4
Depositing lab: Jennifer Doudna. Depositing organization: University of California, Berkeley. Publication: Potent CRISPR-Cas9 inhibitors from Staphylococcus genomes. Watters KE, Shivram H, Fellmann C, Lew RJ, McMahon B, Doudna JA. Proc Natl Acad Sci U S A. 2020 Mar 10. pii: 1917668117. doi: 10.1073/pnas.1917668117. PubMed 32156733.
Backbone
  Vector backbone: pCF525
  Total vector size (bp): 8376
  Vector type: Mammalian Expression, Lentiviral, CRISPR
  Selectable markers: Hygromycin
Growth in bacteria
  Bacterial resistance: Ampicillin, 100 μg/mL
  Growth temperature: 37°C
  Growth strain: NEB Stable
  Copy number: High Copy
Gene/Insert
  Gene/Insert name: AcrIIA4
Terms and licenses: Academic/Nonprofit Terms; Industry Terms: Not Available to Industry
How to cite: pCF525-AcrIIA4_gb39_lenti was a gift from Jennifer Doudna (Addgene plasmid # 138305 ; http://n2t.net/addgene:138305 ; RRID:Addgene_138305)
