[The description below was written by a language model from this plasmid's Addgene catalogue record and pLannotate feature annotations shown in this document.]
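Description:
pCF525-AcrIIA4_gb39_lenti is an 8,376 bp lentiviral mammalian expression plasmid built on the pCF525 backbone, intended to deliver the anti-CRISPR protein AcrIIA4 into mammalian cells. In bacteria it is maintained through a high-copy ColE1/pUC-type origin and selected with ampicillin via the β-lactamase gene and its native promoter.

The transfer cassette has a third-generation, self-inactivating layout. A CMV enhancer/promoter replaces the U3 region upstream of a truncated HIV-1 5' LTR and drives Tat-independent transcription of the viral genomic RNA in packaging cells. This is followed by the Ψ packaging signal with a partial gag fragment, the Rev response element for Rev-dependent nuclear export, and the cPPT/CTS that aids nuclear import of the reverse-transcribed genome. The internal expression unit uses the human EF-1α core promoter with truncated intron A sequence, followed by the hygromycin B phosphotransferase gene for selecting transduced cells. A WPRE enhances transcript stability and expression, and the cassette ends with a ΔU3 3' LTR and a bGH polyadenylation signal.

The automated annotation does not label the AcrIIA4 coding sequence. An unannotated stretch of a few hundred bases lies between HygR and the WPRE, where the insert could sit, possibly co-expressed with the marker. However, the record does not state its position or how it is linked to the resistance gene.

AcrIIA4 is an inhibitor of Cas9, and the associated work concerns Cas9 inhibitors. The construct therefore suits generating hygromycin-selected cell populations that stably express this inhibitor, for testing or comparing suppression of Cas9 genome editing.
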