Features (pLannotate 1.2.2; 23 found; start..end, strand, type, name):
     31..83      -  misc_feature   bom (fragment): basis of mobility region from pBR322
    232..611     +  enhancer       CMV enhancer: human cytomegalovirus immediate early enhancer
    612..811     +  promoter       CMV promoter: human cytomegalovirus (CMV) immediate early promoter
    829..1009    +  LTR            5' LTR (truncated): truncated 5' long terminal repeat (LTR) from HIV-1
   1056..1181    +  misc_feature   HIV-1 Ψ: packaging signal of human immunodeficiency virus type 1
   1165..1528    +  CDS            HIV-1 gag (fragment): gag protein from human immunodeficiency virus 1; gag
   1674..1907    +  misc_feature   RRE: The Rev response element (RRE) of HIV-1 allows for Rev-dependent mRNA export from the nucleus to the cytoplasm.
   2284..2384    +  CDS            Rev (fragment): human immunodeficiency virus 1 (HIV-1) Rev protein; rev; enhances nuclear export of unspliced and incompletely spliced viral mRNAs
   2434..2551    +  misc_feature   cPPT/CTS: central polypurine tract and central termination sequence of HIV-1
   2601..2619    +  CDS            small t antigen (fragment): SV40 (simian virus 40) small t antigen
   2645..2856    +  promoter       EF-1α core promoter: core promoter for human elongation factor EF-1α
   2857..2965    +  intron         EF-1α intron A (fragment): intron upstream of the start codon of human EF-1α
   3591..3794    +  intron         EF-1α intron A: truncated intron upstream of the start codon of human EF-1α
   3833..4852    +  CDS            HygR: hygromycin B phosphotransferase confers resistance to hygromycin
   5198..5786    +  misc_feature   WPRE: woodchuck hepatitis virus posttranscriptional regulatory element
   5837..5856    +  misc_feature   cPPT/CTS (fragment): central polypurine tract and central termination sequence of HIV-1
   5858..6091    +  LTR            3' LTR (ΔU3): self-inactivating 3' long terminal repeat (LTR) from HIV-1
   6123..6347    +  polyA_signal   bGH poly(A) signal: bovine growth hormone polyadenylation signal
   6351..6370    +  promoter       SV40 promoter (fragment): SV40 enhancer and early promoter
   6391..6441    -  CDS            lacI (fragment): lac repressor; lacI; The lac repressor binds to the lac operator to inhibit transcription in E. coli. This inhibition can be relieved by adding lactose or isopropyl-β-D-thiogalactopyranoside (IPTG).
   6624..7212    -  rep_origin     ori: high-copy-number ColE1/pMB1/pBR322/pUC origin of replication
   7383..8243    -  CDS            AmpR: β-lactamase; bla; confers resistance to ampicillin, carbenicillin, and related antibiotics
   8244..8348    -  promoter       AmpR promoter: bla
>Addgene plasmid #138305 | pCF525-AcrIIA4_gb39_lenti | addgene full sequence | sequence record 274406 | Addgene NGS Result
GTCGACGGATCGGGAGATCTCCCGATCCCCTATGGTGCACTCTCAGTACAATCTGCTCTGATGCCGCATA
GTTAAGCCAGTATCTGCTCCCTGCTTGTGTGTTGGAGGTCGCTGAGTAGTGCGCGAGCAAAATTTAAGCT
ACAACAAGGCAAGGCTTGACCGACAATTGCATGAAGAATCTGCTTAGGGTTAGGCGTTTTGCGCTGCTTC
GCGATGTACGGGCCAGATATTGACATTGATTATTGACTAGTTATTAATAGTAATCAATTACGGGGTCATT
AGTTCATAGCCCATATATGGAGTTCCGCGTTACATAACTTACGGTAAATGGCCCGCCTGGCTGACCGCCC
AACGACCCCCGCCCATTGACGTCAATAATGACGTATGTTCCCATAGTAACGCCAATAGGGACTTTCCATT
GACGTCAATGGGTGGAGTATTTACGGTAAACTGCCCACTTGGCAGTACATCAAGTGTATCATATGCCAAG
TACGCCCCCTATTGACGTCAATGACGGTAAATGGCCCGCCTGGCATTATGCCCAGTACATGACCTTATGG
GACTTTCCTACTTGGCAGTACATCTACGTATTAGTCATCGCTATTACCATGGTGATGCGGTTTTGGCAGT
ACATCAATGGGCGTGGATAGCGGTTTGACTCACGGGGATTTCCAAGTCTCCACCCCATTGACGTCAATGG
GAGTTTGTTTTGGCACCAAAATCAACGGGACTTTCCAAAATGTCGTAACAACTCCGCCCCATTGACGCAA
ATGGGCGGTAGGCGTGTACGGTGGGAGGTCTATATAAGCAGCGCGTTTTGCCTGTACTGGGTCTCTCTGG
TTAGACCAGATCTGAGCCTGGGAGCTCTCTGGCTAACTAGGGAACCCACTGCTTAAGCCTCAATAAAGCT
TGCCTTGAGTGCTTCAAGTAGTGTGTGCCCGTCTGTTGTGTGACTCTGGTAACTAGAGATCCCTCAGACC
CTTTTAGTCAGTGTGGAAAATCTCTAGCAGTGGCGCCCGAACAGGGACTTGAAAGCGAAAGGGAAACCAG
AGGAGCTCTCTCGACGCAGGACTCGGCTTGCTGAAGCGCGCACGGCAAGAGGCGAGGGGCGGCGACTGGT
GAGTACGCCAAAAATTTTGACTAGCGGAGGCTAGAAGGAGAGAGATGGGTGCGAGAGCGTCAGTATTAAG
CGGGGGAGAATTAGATCGCGATGGGAAAAAATTCGGTTAAGGCCAGGGGGAAAGAAAAAATATAAATTAA
AACATATAGTATGGGCAAGCAGGGAGCTAGAACGATTCGCAGTTAATCCTGGCCTGTTAGAAACATCAGA
AGGCTGTAGACAAATACTGGGACAGCTACAACCATCCCTTCAGACAGGATCAGAAGAACTTAGATCATTA
TATAATACAGTAGCAACCCTCTATTGTGTGCATCAAAGGATAGAGATAAAAGACACCAAGGAAGCTTTAG
ACAAGATAGAGGAAGAGCAAAACAAAAGTAAGACCACCGCACAGCAAGCGGCCGCTGATCTTCAGACCTG
GAGGAGGAGATATGAGGGACAATTGGAGAAGTGAATTATATAAATATAAAGTAGTAAAAATTGAACCATT
AGGAGTAGCACCCACCAAGGCAAAGAGAAGAGTGGTGCAGAGAGAAAAAAGAGCAGTGGGAATAGGAGCT
TTGTTCCTTGGGTTCTTGGGAGCAGCAGGAAGCACTATGGGCGCAGCGTCAATGACGCTGACGGTACAGG
CCAGACAATTATTGTCTGGTATAGTGCAGCAGCAGAACAATTTGCTGAGGGCTATTGAGGCGCAACAGCA
TCTGTTGCAACTCACAGTCTGGGGCATCAAGCAGCTCCAGGCAAGAATCCTGGCTGTGGAAAGATACCTA
AAGGATCAACAGCTCCTGGGGATTTGGGGTTGCTCTGGAAAACTCATTTGCACCACTGCTGTGCCTTGGA
ATGCTAGTTGGAGTAATAAATCTCTGGAACAGATTTGGAATCACACGACCTGGATGGAGTGGGACAGAGA
AATTAACAATTACACAAGCTTAATACACTCCTTAATTGAAGAATCGCAAAACCAGCAAGAAAAGAATGAA
CAAGAATTATTGGAATTAGATAAATGGGCAAGTTTGTGGAATTGGTTTAACATAACAAATTGGCTGTGGT
ATATAAAATTATTCATAATGATAGTAGGAGGCTTGGTAGGTTTAAGAATAGTTTTTGCTGTACTTTCTAT
AGTGAATAGAGTTAGGCAGGGATATTCACCATTATCGTTTCAGACCCACCTCCCAACCCCGAGGGGACCC
GACAGGCCCGAAGGAATAGAAGAAGAAGGTGGAGAGAGAGACAGAGACAGATCCATTCGATTAGTGAACG
GATCGGCACTGCGTGCGCCAATTCTGCAGACAAATGGCAGTATTCATCCACAATTTTAAAAGAAAAGGGG
GGATTGGGGGGTACAGTGCAGGGGAAAGAATAGTAGACATAATAGCAACAGACATACAAACTAAAGAATT
ACAAAAACAAATTACAAAAATTCAAAATTTTCGGGTTTATTACAGGGACAGCAGAGATCCAGTTTGGTTA
ATTAAGCTAGCTAGGTCTTGAAAGGAGTGGGAATTGGCTCCGGTGCCCGTCAGTGGGCAGAGCGCACATC
GCCCACAGTCCCCGAGAAGTTGGGGGGAGGGGTCGGCAATTGATCCGGTGCCTAGAGAAGGTGGCGCGGG
GTAAACTGGGAAAGTGATGTCGTGTACTGGCTCCGCCTTTTTCCCGAGGGTGGGGGAGAACCGTATATAA
GTGCAGTAGTCGCCGTGAACGTTCTTTTTCGCAACGGGTTTGCCGCCAGAACACAGGTAAGTGCCGTGTG
TGGTTCCCGCGGGCCTGGCCTCTTTACGGGTTATGGCCCTTGCGTGCCTTGAATTACTTCCACTGGCTGC
AGTACGTGATTCTTGATCCCGAGCTTCGGGTTGGAAGTGGGTGGGAGAGTTCGAGGCCTTGCGCTTAAGG
AGCCCCTTCGCCTCGTGCTTGAGTTGAGGCCTGGCCTGGGCGCTGGGGCCGCCGCGTGCGAATCTGGTGG
CACCTTCGCGCCTGTCTCGCTGCTTTCGATAAGTCTCTAGCCATTTAAAATTTTTGATGACCTGCTGCGA
CGCTTTTTTTCTGGCAAGATAGTCTTGTAAATGCGGGCCAAGATCTGCACACTGGTATTTCGGTTTTTGG
GGCCGCGGGCGGCGACGGGGCCCGTGCGTCCCAGCGCACATGTTCGGCGAGGCGGGGCCTGCGAGCGCGG
CCACCGAGAATCGGACGGGGGTAGTCTCAAGCTGGCCGGCCTGCTCTGGTGCCTGGCCTCGCGCCGCCGT
GTATCGCCCCGCCCTGGGCGGCAAGGCTGGCCCGGTCGGCACCAGTTGCGTGAGCGGAAAGATGGCCGCT
TCCCGGCCCTGCTGCAGGGAGCTCAAAATGGAGGACGCGGCGCTCGGGAGAGCGGGCGGGTGAGTCACCC
ACACAAAGGAAAAGGGCCTTTCCGTCCTCAGCCGTCGCTTCATGTGACTCCACGGAGTACCGGGCGCCGT
CCAGGCACCTCGATTAGTTCTCGAGCTTTTGGAGTACGTCGTCTTTAGGTTGGGGGGAGGGGTTTTATGC
GATGGAGTTTCCCCACACTGAGTGGGTGGAGACTGAAGTTAGGCCAGCTTGGCACTTGATGTAATTCTCC
TTGGAATTTGCCCTTTTTGAGTTTGGATCTTGGTTCATTCTCAAGCCTCAGACAGTGGTTCAAAGTTTTT
TTCTTCCATTTCAGGTGTCGTGAACCGGTTCTAGAGCGCTGCCACCATGGCCAAAAAGCCTGAACTCACC
GCGACGTCTGTCGAGAAGTTTCTGATCGAAAAGTTCGACAGCGTGTCCGACCTGATGCAGCTCTCGGAGG
GCGAAGAATCTCGTGCTTTCAGCTTCGATGTAGGAGGGCGTGGATATGTCCTGCGGGTAAATAGCTGCGC
CGATGGTTTCTACAAAGATCGTTATGTTTATCGGCACTTTGCATCGGCCGCGCTCCCGATTCCGGAAGTG
CTTGACATTGGGGAGTTCAGCGAGAGCCTGACCTATTGCATCTCCCGCCGTGCACAGGGTGTCACGTTGC
AAGACCTGCCTGAAACCGAACTGCCCGCTGTTCTGCAGCCGGTCGCGGAGGCAATGGATGCGATCGCTGC
GGCCGATCTTAGCCAGACGAGCGGGTTCGGCCCATTCGGACCGCAAGGAATCGGTCAATACACTACATGG
CGTGATTTCATATGCGCGATTGCTGATCCCCATGTGTATCACTGGCAAACTGTGATGGACGACACCGTCA
GTGCGTCCGTCGCGCAGGCTCTCGATGAGCTGATGCTTTGGGCCGAGGACTGCCCCGAAGTCCGGCACCT
CGTGCACGCGGATTTCGGCTCCAACAATGTCCTGACGGACAATGGCCGCATAACAGCGGTCATTGACTGG
AGCGAGGCGATGTTCGGGGATTCCCAATACGAGGTCGCCAACATCTTCTTCTGGAGGCCGTGGTTGGCTT
GTATGGAGCAGCAGACGCGCTACTTCGAGCGGAGGCATCCGGAGCTTGCAGGATCGCCGCGGCTCCGGGC
GTATATGCTCCGCATTGGTCTTGACCAACTCTATCAGAGCTTGGTTGACGGCAATTTCGATGATGCAGCT
TGGGCGCAGGGTCGATGCGACGCAATCGTCCGATCCGGAGCCGGGACTGTCGGGCGTACACAAATCGCCC
GCAGAAGCGCGGCCGTCTGGACCGATGGCTGTGTAGAAGTACTCGCCGATAGTGGAAACCGACGCCCCAG
CACTCGTCCGAGGGCAAAGGAAGGATCCGGCGCAACAAACTTCTCTCTGCTGAAACAAGCCGGAGATGTC
GAAGAGAATCCTGGACCGATGAATATTAATGACTTAATTAGAGAAATCAAAAACAAAGATTACACAGTGA
AATTGAGTGGTACGGATAGCAATAGTATCACACAGCTAATTATTCGCGTTAATAATGATGGCAACGAGTA
TGTAATTTCTGAAAGTGAAAATGAATCAATCGTTGAAAAATTCATCTCTGCATTCAAAAACGGTTGGAAT
CAAGAATACGAGGATGAAGAAGAATTTTATAATGACATGCAAACAATCACCTTAAAAAGTGAGTTGAACT
AAACGCGTTAAGTCGACAATCAACCTCTGGATTACAAAATTTGTGAAAGATTGACTGGTATTCTTAACTA
TGTTGCTCCTTTTACGCTATGTGGATACGCTGCTTTAATGCCTTTGTATCATGCTATTGCTTCCCGTATG
GCTTTCATTTTCTCCTCCTTGTATAAATCCTGGTTGCTGTCTCTTTATGAGGAGTTGTGGCCCGTTGTCA
GGCAACGTGGCGTGGTGTGCACTGTGTTTGCTGACGCAACCCCCACTGGTTGGGGCATTGCCACCACCTG
TCAGCTCCTTTCCGGGACTTTCGCTTTCCCCCTCCCTATTGCCACGGCGGAACTCATCGCCGCCTGCCTT
GCCCGCTGCTGGACAGGGGCTCGGCTGTTGGGCACTGACAATTCCGTGGTGTTGTCGGGGAAATCATCGT
CCTTTCCTTGGCTGCTCGCCTGTGTTGCCACCTGGATTCTGCGCGGGACGTCCTTCTGCTACGTCCCTTC
GGCCCTCAATCCAGCGGACCTTCCTTCCCGCGGCCTGCTGCCGGCTCTGCGGCCTCTTCCGCGTCTTCGC
CTTCGCCCTCAGACGAGTCGGATCTCCCTTTGGGCCGCCTCCCCGCGTCGACTTTAAGACCAATGACTTA
CAAGGCAGCTGTAGATCTTAGCCACTTTTTAAAAGAAAAGGGGGGACTGGAAGGGCTAATTCACTCCCAA
CGAAGACAAGATCTGCTTTTTGCTTGTACTGGGTCTCTCTGGTTAGACCAGATCTGAGCCTGGGAGCTCT
CTGGCTAACTAGGGAACCCACTGCTTAAGCCTCAATAAAGCTTGCCTTGAGTGCTTCAAGTAGTGTGTGC
CCGTCTGTTGTGTGACTCTGGTAACTAGAGATCCCTCAGACCCTTTTAGTCAGTGTGGAAAATCTCTAGC
AGGGCCCGTTTAAACCCGCTGATCAGCCTCGACTGTGCCTTCTAGTTGCCAGCCATCTGTTGTTTGCCCC
TCCCCCGTGCCTTCCTTGACCCTGGAAGGTGCCACTCCCACTGTCCTTTCCTAATAAAATGAGGAAATTG
CATCGCATTGTCTGAGTAGGTGTCATTCTATTCTGGGGGGTGGGGTGGGGCAGGACAGCAAGGGGGAGGA
TTGGGAAGACAATAGCAGGCATGCTGGGGATGCGGTGGGCTCTATGGCTTCTGAGGCGGAAAGAACCAGC
CATTAATGAAAAGAACCAGCCATTAATGAATCGGCCAACGCGCGGGGAGAGGCGGTTTGCGTATTGGGCG
CTCTTCCGCTTCCTCGCTCACTGACTCGCTGCGCTCGGTCGTTCGGCTGCGGCGAGCGGTATCAGCTCAC
TCAAAGGCGGTAATACGGTTATCCACAGAATCAGGGGATAACGCAGGAAAGAACATGTGAGCAAAAGGCC
AGCAAAAGGCCAGGAACCGTAAAAAGGCCGCGTTGCTGGCGTTTTTCCATAGGCTCCGCCCCCCTGACGA
GCATCACAAAAATCGACGCTCAAGTCAGAGGTGGCGAAACCCGACAGGACTATAAAGATACCAGGCGTTT
CCCCCTGGAAGCTCCCTCGTGCGCTCTCCTGTTCCGACCCTGCCGCTTACCGGATACCTGTCCGCCTTTC
TCCCTTCGGGAAGCGTGGCGCTTTCTCATAGCTCACGCTGTAGGTATCTCAGTTCGGTGTAGGTCGTTCG
CTCCAAGCTGGGCTGTGTGCACGAACCCCCCGTTCAGCCCGACCGCTGCGCCTTATCCGGTAACTATCGT
CTTGAGTCCAACCCGGTAAGACACGACTTATCGCCACTGGCAGCAGCCACTGGTAACAGGATTAGCAGAG
CGAGGTATGTAGGCGGTGCTACAGAGTTCTTGAAGTGGTGGCCTAACTACGGCTACACTAGAAGAACAGT
ATTTGGTATCTGCGCTCTGCTGAAGCCAGTTACCTTCGGAAAAAGAGTTGGTAGCTCTTGATCCGGCAAA
CAAACCACCGCTGGTAGCGGTGGTTTTTTTGTTTGCAAGCAGCAGATTACGCGCAGAAAAAAAGGATCTC
AAGAAGATCCTTTGATCTTTTCTACGGGGTCTGACGCTCAGTGGAACGAAAACTCACGTTAAGGGATTTT
GGTCATGAGATTATCAAAAAGGATCTTCACCTAGATCCTTTTAAATTAAAAATGAAGTTTTAAATCAATC
TAAAGTATATATGAGTAAACTTGGTCTGACAGTTACCAATGCTTAATCAGTGAGGCACCTATCTCAGCGA
TCTGTCTATTTCGTTCATCCATAGTTGCCTGACTCCCCGTCGTGTAGATAACTACGATACGGGAGGGCTT
ACCATCTGGCCCCAGTGCTGCAATGATACCGCGAGACCCACGCTCACCGGCTCCAGATTTATCAGCAATA
AACCAGCCAGCCGGAAGGGCCGAGCGCAGAAGTGGTCCTGCAACTTTATCCGCCTCCATCCAGTCTATTA
ATTGTTGCCGGGAAGCTAGAGTAAGTAGTTCGCCAGTTAATAGTTTGCGCAACGTTGTTGCCATTGCTAC
AGGCATCGTGGTGTCACGCTCGTCGTTTGGTATGGCTTCATTCAGCTCCGGTTCCCAACGATCAAGGCGA
GTTACATGATCCCCCATGTTGTGCAAAAAAGCGGTTAGCTCCTTCGGTCCTCCGATCGTTGTCAGAAGTA
AGTTGGCCGCAGTGTTATCACTCATGGTTATGGCAGCACTGCATAATTCTCTTACTGTCATGCCATCCGT
AAGATGCTTTTCTGTGACTGGTGAGTACTCAACCAAGTCATTCTGAGAATAGTGTATGCGGCGACCGAGT
TGCTCTTGCCCGGCGTCAATACGGGATAATACCGCGCCACATAGCAGAACTTTAAAAGTGCTCATCATTG
GAAAACGTTCTTCGGGGCGAAAACTCTCAAGGATCTTACCGCTGTTGAGATCCAGTTCGATGTAACCCAC
TCGTGCACCCAACTGATCTTCAGCATCTTTTACTTTCACCAGCGTTTCTGGGTGAGCAAAAACAGGAAGG
CAAAATGCCGCAAAAAAGGGAATAAGGGCGACACGGAAATGTTGAATACTCATACTCTTCCTTTTTCAAT
ATTATTGAAGCATTTATCAGGGTTATTGTCTCATGAGCGGATACATATTTGAATGTATTTAGAAAAATAA
ACAAATAGGGGTTCCGCGCACATTTCCCCGAAAAGTGCCACCTGAC
